>Addgene plasmid #42509 | pMALp2x-SCO5461(43-204) | addgene partial sequence | sequence record 62452 | pBAD-rev
CCATTCGCCATTCAGGCTGCGCAACTGTTGGGAAGGGCGATCGGTGCGGGCCTCTTCGCTATTACGCCAG
CTGGCGAAAGGGGGATGTGCTGCAAGGCGATTAAGTTGGGTAACGCCAGGGTTTTCCCAGTCACGACGTT
GTAAAACGACGGCCAGTGCCAAGCTTGCCACTGCAGTCAGTGCCAGGGCTGGTAGTGCGGGTTGCTCTCG
CAGTCGCTCATGATCTCGGTCTTGGTCTGCCGGTCGACCGGACAGACGCCGATGATGTACTTCCGCTGGA
TGCCGCCCGGGAAGGCGACCTCGACCTGGTCGGCCCACTTGTGGGTGTCGCCGATGGTCTTGTTGACGTC
GATGCCGCCGGGGGCGTCGACGTAGTAGTTGTAGCCGGACTTGTACCAGGTCTTGTACAGGTCGTGGTCG
TAGCTCGTCGACACGTACGGCGAGGGCTGGTTGACCAGGACGTACTTCTCGACGTCGTACTGTCCGTTCT
GGACGTCCTTGGCGTGGAAGCCCTCCTCGAAGACGACCTGCGGGCCGCGGCTGTCGCTGCGGTAGAGGGT
GCCGCAGGTGGTGCGCCAGACCGGCTCGGGCGTGATGCGGTCGACGTCGACGCCGCGGTCGGCGGCGGCC
TTGGTCCGGTCGTCGAACTGGGGGCAGGCCGGGGCGAATTCTGAAATCCTTCCCTCGATCCCGAGGTTGT
TGTTATTGTTATTGTTGTTGTTGTTCGAGCTCGAATTAGTCTGCGCGTCTTTCAGGGCTTCATCGACAGT
CTGACGACCGCTGGCGGCGTTGATCACCGCAGTACGCACGGCATACCAGGAAAGCGGACA
