[The description below was written by a language model from this plasmid's Addgene catalogue record.]
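Description:
pMALp2x-SCO5461(43-204) is a bacterial expression plasmid built on the commercial pMAL-p2x backbone, designed to produce a maltose-binding protein (MBP) fusion in Escherichia coli. The complete construct is about 7.2 kb, is maintained under ampicillin selection, and is recorded as low copy. No feature table is provided, so the origin of replication and other backbone elements are not itemised in the record. In general, the "p" series of pMAL vectors retains the native MBP signal peptide, which directs the fusion protein to the periplasm, and the "x" designation refers to a Factor Xa cleavage site between MBP and the cloned protein.

The insert is a 489 bp fragment of SCO5461 from Streptomyces coelicolor A3(2), cloned between EcoRI and PstI sites that both remain intact. The gene encodes a guanosine ADP-ribosyltransferase, also called ScARP or NAD+:guanine-N2-ADP-D-ribosyltransferase. The first 42 amino acids (nucleotides 1-126) have been deleted, so the plasmid encodes residues 43-204. The record does not state the reason for this truncation, although the associated publication describes SCO5461 as a secreted protein. Expression is driven by the tac promoter, a hybrid trp/lac promoter that is typically IPTG-inducible, and MBP is fused to the N terminus of the enzyme from the backbone. MBP generally improves solubility and allows affinity purification on amylose resin.

The construct is suited to recombinant production and purification of the truncated enzyme for biochemical study, in line with the linked work characterising ADP-ribosylation of guanosine by this protein.
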