Addgene plasmid #42509: pMALp2x-SCO5461(43-204)
Depositing lab: Koji Okamoto. Depositing organization: National Cancer Center Research Institute (NCC-RI). Publication: ADP-ribosylation of guanosine by SCO5461 protein secreted from Streptomyces coelicolor. Nakano T, Matsushima-Hibiya Y, Yamamoto M, Takahashi-Nakaguchi A, Fukuda H, Ono M, Takamura-Enya T, Kinashi H, Totsuka Y. Toxicon. 2012 Dec 2;63C:55-63. doi: 10.1016/j.toxicon.2012.11.019. PubMed 23212047.
Backbone
  Vector backbone: pMAL-p2x
  Backbone manufacturer: New England Biolabs
  Backbone size w/o insert (bp): 6703
  Total vector size (bp): 7192
  Vector type: Bacterial Expression
Growth in bacteria
  Bacterial resistance: Ampicillin, 100 μg/mL
  Growth temperature: 37°C
  Growth strain: JM109
  Growth instructions: Use rich media (terrific broth, etc.) for protein expression.
  Copy number: Low Copy
Gene/Insert
  Gene/Insert name: guanosine ADP-ribosyltransferase (alt names: SCO5461; ScARP; NAD+:guanine-N2-ADP-D-ribosyltransferase)
  Species: Streptomyces coelicolor A3(2)
  Insert size (bp): 489
  Mutation: deleted amino acids 1-42 (nucleotide 1-126)
  GenBank ID: AL939123.1:267130..267744 CAB76015.1
  Entrez Gene: SCO5461 (a.k.a. SCO5461, SC3D11.18)
  Promoter: tac
  Tag / fusion protein: maltose-binding protein (N terminal on backbone)
  Cloning method: Restriction Enzyme; 5′ cloning site EcoRI (not destroyed); 3′ cloning site PstI (not destroyed)
  Sequencing primers: 5′ ggtcgtcagactgtcgatgaagcc; 3′ gtaaaacgacggccag
Terms and licenses: Academic/Nonprofit Terms; Industry Terms: Not Available to Industry
How to cite: pMALp2x-SCO5461(43-204) was a gift from Koji Okamoto (Addgene plasmid # 42509 ; http://n2t.net/addgene:42509 ; RRID:Addgene_42509)
